>Addgene plasmid #119288 | pcDNA3.1/CIP2A(1-905) L533E V5 His | addgene full sequence | sequence record 232079 | Addgene NGS Result
GACATTGATTATTGACTAGTTATTAATAGTAATCAATTACGGGGTCATTAGTTCATAGCCCATATATGGA
GTTCCGCGTTACATAACTTACGGTAAATGGCCCGCCTGGCTGACCGCCCAACGACCCCCGCCCATTGACG
TCAATAATGACGTATGTTCCCATAGTAACGCCAATAGGGACTTTCCATTGACGTCAATGGGTGGAGTATT
TACGGTAAACTGCCCACTTGGCAGTACATCAAGTGTATCATATGCCAAGTACGCCCCCTATTGACGTCAA
TGACGGTAAATGGCCCGCCTGGCATTATGCCCAGTACATGACCTTATGGGACTTTCCTACTTGGCAGTAC
ATCTACGTATTAGTCATCGCTATTACCATGGTGATGCGGTTTTGGCAGTACATCAATGGGCGTGGATAGC
GGTTTGACTCACGGGGATTTCCAAGTCTCCACCCCATTGACGTCAATGGGAGTTTGTTTTGGCACCAAAA
TCAACGGGACTTTCCAAAATGTCGTAACAACTCCGCCCCATTGACGCAAATGGGCGGTAGGCGTGTACGG
TGGGAGGTCTATATAAGCAGAGCTCTCTGGCTAACTAGAGAACCCACTGCTTACTGGCTTATCGAAATTA
ATACGACTCACTATAGGGAGACCCAAGCTGGCTAGTTAAGCTTGGTACCGAGCTCGGATCCACTAGTCCA
GTGTGGTGGAATTGCCCTTGAATTCACCATGGACTCCACTGCCTGCTTGAAGTCCTTGCTCCTGACTGTC
AGTCAGTACAAAGCCGTGAAGTCAGAGGCGAACGCCACTCAGCTTTTGCGGCACTTGGAGGTAATTTCTG
GACAGAAACTCACACGACTATTTACATCAAATCAGATATTAACAAGTGAATGCTTGAGTTGCCTTGTAGA
GCTACTTGAAGACCCCAACATAAGTGCTTCACTGATCTTAAGTATTATCGGTTTGCTGTCTCAACTAGCA
GTAGACATTGAAACCAGAGATTGTCTTCAGAATACATATAATCTGAATAGTGTGCTGGCGGGAGTGGTTT
GTCGGAGCAGCCACACTGATTCGGTGTTTTTGCAGTGCATTCAACTTCTACAGAAGTTAACATATAATGT
CAAAATTTTCTATTCTGGTGCCAATATAGATGAATTAATTACGTTCCTGATAGATCACATTCAATCTTCT
GAAGATGAGTTAAAAATGCCTTGTCTAGGATTATTGGCAAATCTTTGTCGGCACAATCTTTCTGTTCAAA
CGCACATAAAGACATTGAGTAATGTGAAATCTTTTTATCGAACTCTTATCACCTTGTTGGCCCATAGTAG
TTTAACTGTGGTTGTGTTTGCACTTTCAATATTATCCAGTTTGACATTAAATGAAGAGGTGGGGGAAAAG
CTATTCCATGCTCGAAACATTCATCAGACTTTTCAACTAATATTTAATATTCTCATAAACGGTGATGGCA
CTCTAACTAGAAAGTATTCAGTTGACCTACTGATGGATCTCCTTAAGAATCCTAAAATTGCTGATTATCT
CACCAGATATGAGCACTTTTCTTCATGTCTTCACCAAGTATTAGGTCTTCTTAATGGAAAGGATCCTGAT
TCCTCTTCAAAGGTTTTAGAATTACTTCTTGCCTTCTGTTCAGTGACTCAGCTGCGCCATATGCTCACTC
AGATGATGTTTGAACAGTCTCCACCTGGCAGCGCCACTCTGGGAAGCCATACTAAATGTTTAGAACCTAC
TGTGGCTCTACTGCGCTGGTTAAGCCAACCTTTGGACGGATCAGAAAACTGTTCTGTTTTAGCATTGGAG
TTGTTCAAGGAAATATTTGAGGATGTCATAGATGCTGCTAACTGTTCCTCGGCTGATCGTTTTGTGACCC
TTCTGCTGCCTACAATCCTTGATCAACTTCAGTTCACAGAACAAAATCTAGATGAGGCTTTAACAAGAAA
AAAATGTGAAAGGATTGCCAAGGCCATTGAAGTTTTGTTAACTCTCTGTGGAGATGATACACTAAAAATG
CATATTGCAAAAATCTTGACAACTGTCAAGTGTACCACTCTTATAGAACAACAATTTACATATGGCAAGA
TTGACCTGGGATTTGGAACAAAGGTTGCAGATTCTGAATTATGCAAACTTGCTGCTGATGTAATTTTGAA
AACTCTTGATTTGATTAACAAACTTAAACCATTGGTTCCTGGTATGGAAGTAAGCTTCTACAAAATACTT
CAGGACCCACGTTTGATTACTCCTTTGGCTTTTGCTTTAACGTCAGATAATAGAGAACAAGTACAGTCTG
GACTGAGAATATTAGAGGAGGCTGCTCCACTGCCAGATTTTCCTGCTTTAGTACTTGGAGAAAGTATAGC
AGCAAACAATGCCTATAGACAACAGGAAACAGAACATATACCCAGAAAAATGCCCTGGCAATCATCAAAT
CACAGTTTTCCAACATCAATAAAGTGTTTAACTCCTCATTTGAAAGATGGTGTTCCTGGATTGAATATTG
AAGAATTAATAGAGAAACTTCAGTCTGGAATGGTGGTAAAGGATCAGATTTGTGATGTGAGAATATCTGA
CATAATGGATGTATATGAAATGAAACTATCCACATTAGCTTCCAAAGAAAGCAGGCTACAAGATCTTTTG
GAAACAAAAGCTCTAGCCCTTGCACAGGCTGATAGACTGATTGCTCAGCATCGCTGTCAAAGAACTCAAG
CTGAAACAGAGGCACGGACACTTGCTAGTATGTTGAGAGAAGTTGAGAGAAAAAATGAAGAGCTTAGTGT
GTTGCTGAAGGCGCAGCAAGTTGAATCAGAAAGAGCGCAGAGTGATATTGAGCATCTCTTTCAACATAAT
AGGAAGTTAGAGTCTGTGGCTGAAGAACATGAAATACTGACAAAATCCTACATGGAACTTCTTCAGAGAA
ATGAAAGTACTGAAAAGAAGAATAAAGATTTACAGATCACATGTGATTCTCTGAATAAACAAATTGAGAC
AGTGAAAAAGTTGAATGAGTCACTCAAGGAACAAAATGAAAAAAGTATTGCCCAATTAATAGAGAAAGAA
GAACAGAGAAAAGAAGTACAGAATCAGCTAGTAGACAGAGAACATAAGCTAGCAAATTTGCATCAAAAAA
CAAAAGTACAAGAAGAAAAGATTAAAACCTTACAAAAGGAAAGGGAAGATAAGGAAGAAACCATTGATAT
CCTTAGAAAAGAATTAAGCAGAACAGAACAGATAAGAAAAGAGTTGAGCATTAAGGCTTCCTCCCTAGAG
GTTCAAAAGGCACAATTAGAAGGTCGTTTGGAAGAGAAAGAGTCCTTGGTGAAACTTCAGCAAGAGGAAT
TGAACAAACACTCCCACATGATAGCAATGATCCACAGTTTAAGTGGTGGAAAAATAAATCCAGAAACTGT
GAATCTCAGTATAGGTACCAAGGGCAATTCTGCAGATATCCAGCACAGTGGCGGCCGCTCGAGTCTAGAG
GGCCCGCGGTTCGAAGGTAAGCCTATCCCTAACCCTCTCCTCGGTCTCGATTCTACGCGTACCGGTCATC
ATCACCATCACCATTGAGTTTAAACCCGCTGATCAGCCTCGACTGTGCCTTCTAGTTGCCAGCCATCTGT
TGTTTGCCCCTCCCCCGTGCCTTCCTTGACCCTGGAAGGTGCCACTCCCACTGTCCTTTCCTAATAAAAT
GAGGAAATTGCATCGCATTGTCTGAGTAGGTGTCATTCTATTCTGGGGGGTGGGGTGGGGCAGGACAGCA
AGGGGGAGGATTGGGAAGACAATAGCAGGCATGCTGGGGATGCGGTGGGCTCTATGGCTTCTGAGGCGGA
AAGAACCAGCTGGGGCTCTAGGGGGTATCCCC
[124 nt withheld, positions 3883-4006]
C
[91 nt withheld, positions 4008-4098]
A
[49 nt withheld, positions 4100-4148]
CCTTTGACGTTGGAGTCCACGTTCTTT
[37 nt withheld, positions 4176-4212]
ACCCTATCTCGGTCTATTCTTTTGATTTATAAGGGATTTTGCCGATTTCGGCCTATTGGTTAAAAAATGA
GCTGATTTAACAAAAATTTAACGCGAATTAATTCTGTGGAATGTGTGTCAGTTAGGGTGTGGAAAGTCCC
CAGGCTCCCCAGCAGGCAGAAGTATGCAAAGCATGCATCTCAATTAGTCAGCAACCAGGTGTGGAAAGTC
CCCAGGCTCCCCAGCAGGCAGAAGTATGCAAAGCATGCATCTCAATTAGTCAGCAACCATAGTCCCGCCC
CTAACTCCGCCCATCCCGCCCCTAACTCCGCCCAGTTCCGCCCATTCTCCGCCCCATGGCTGACTAATTT
TTTTTATTTATGCAGAGGCCGAGGCCGCCTCTGCCTCTGAGCTATTCCAGAAGTAGTGAGGAGGCTTTTT
TGGAGGCCTAGGCTTTTGCAAAAAGCTCCCGGGAGCTTGTATATCCATTTTCGGATCTGATCAAGAGACA
GGATGAGGATCGTTTCGCATGATTGAACAAGATGGATTGCACGCAGGTTCTCCGGCCGCTTGGGTGGAGA
GGCTATTCGGCTATGACTGGGCACAACAGACAATCGGCTGCTCTGATGCCGCCGTGTTCCGGCTGTCAGC
GCAGGGGCGCCCGGTTCTTTTTGTCAAGACCGACCTGTCCGGTGCCCTGAATGAACTGCAGGACGAGGCA
GCGCGGCTATCGTGGCTGGCCACGACGGGCGTTCCTTGCGCAGCTGTGCTCGACGTTGTCACTGAAGCGG
GAAGGGACTGGCTGCTATTGGGCGAAGTGCCGGGGCAGGATCTCCTGTCATCTCACCTTGCTCCTGCCGA
GAAAGTATCCATCATGGCTGATGCAATGCGGCGGCTGCATACGCTTGATCCGGCTACCTGCCCATTCGAC
CACCAAGCGAAACATCGCATCGAGCGAGCACGTACTCGGATGGAAGCCGGTCTTGTCGATCAGGATGATC
TGGACGAAGAGCATCAGGGGCTCGCGCCAGCCGAACTGTTCGCCAGGCTCAAGGCGCGCATGCCCGACGG
CGAGGATCTCGTCGTGACCCATGGCGATGCCTGCTTGCCGAATATCATGGTGGAAAATGGCCGCTTTTCT
GGATTCATCGACTGTGGCCGGCTGGGTGTGGCGGACCGCTATCAGGACATAGCGTTGGCTACCCGTGATA
TTGCTGAAGAGCTTGGCGGCGAATGGGCTGACCGCTTCCTCGTGCTTTACGGTATCGCCGCTCCCGATTC
GCAGCGCATCGCCTTCTATCGCCTTCTTGACGAGTTCTTCTGAGCGGGACTCTGGGGTTCGCGAAATGAC
CGACCAAGCGACGCCCAACCTGCCATCACGAGATTTCGATTCCACCGCCGCCTTCTATGAAAGGTTGGGC
TTCGGAATCGTTTTCCGGGACGCCGGCTGGATGATCCTCCAGCGCGGGGATCTCATGCTGGAGTTCTTCG
CCCACCCCAACTTGTTTATTGCAGCTTATAATGGTTACAAATAAAGCAATAGCATCACAAATTTCACAAA
TAAAGCATTTTTTTCACTGCATTCTAGTTGTGGTTTGTCCAAACTCATCAATGTATCTTATCATGTCTGT
ATACCGTCGACCTCTAGCTAGAGCTTGGCGTAATCATGGTCATAGCTGTTTCCTGTGTGAAATTGTTATC
CGCTCACAATTCCACACAACATACGAGCCGGAAGCATAAAGTGTAAAGCCTGGGGTGCCTAATGAGTGAG
CTAACTCACATTAATTGCGTTGCGCTCACTGCCCGCTTTCCAGTCGGGAAACCTGTCGTGCCAGCTGCAT
TAATGAATCGGCCAACGCGCGGGGAGAGGCGGTTTGCGTATTGGGCGCTCTTCCGCTTCCTCGCTCACTG
ACTCGCTGCGCTCGGTCGTTCGGCTGCGGCGAGCGGTATCAGCTCACTCAAAGGCGGTAATACGGTTATC
CACAGAATCAGGGGATAACGCAGGAAAGAACATGTGAGCAAAAGGCCAGCAAAAGGCCAGGAACCGTAAA
AAGGCCGCGTTGCTGGCGTTTTTCCATAGGCTCCGCCCCCCTGACGAGCATCACAAAAATCGACGCTCAA
GTCAGAGGTGGCGAAACCCGACAGGACTATAAAGATACCAGGCGTTTCCCCCTGGAAGCTCCCTCGTGCG
CTCTCCTGTTCCGACCCTGCCGCTTACCGGATACCTGTCCGCCTTTCTCCCTTCGGGAAGCGTGGCGCTT
TCTCATAGCTCACGCTGTAGGTATCTCAGTTCGGTGTAGGTCGTTCGCTCCAAGCTGGGCTGTGTGCACG
AACCCCCCGTTCAGCCCGACCGCTGCGCCTTATCCGGTAACTATCGTCTTGAGTCCAACCCGGTAAGACA
CGACTTATCGCCACTGGCAGCAGCCACTGGTAACAGGATTAGCAGAGCGAGGTATGTAGGCGGTGCTACA
GAGTTCTTGAAGTGGTGGCCTAACTACGGCTACACTAGAAGAACAGTATTTGGTATCTGCGCTCTGCTGA
AGCCAGTTACCTTCGGAAAAAGAGTTGGTAGCTCTTGATCCGGCAAACAAACCACCGCTGGTAGCGGTGG
TTTTTTTGTTTGCAAGCAGCAGATTACGCGCAGAAAAAAAGGATCTCAAGAAGATCCTTTGATCTTTTCT
ACGGGGTCTGACGCTCAGTGGAACGAAAACTCACGTTAAGGGATTTTGGTCATGAGATTATCAAAAAGGA
TCTTCACCTAGATCCTTTTAAATTAAAAATGAAGTTTTAAATCAATCTAAAGTATATATGAGTAAACTTG
GTCTGACAGTTACCAATGCTTAATCAGTGAGGCACCTATCTCAGCGATCTGTCTATTTCGTTCATCCATA
GTTGCCTGACTCCCCGTCGTGTAGATAACTACGATACGGGAGGGCTTACCATCTGGCCCCAGTGCTGCAA
TGATACCGCGAGACCCACGCTCACCGGCTCCAGATTTATCAGCAATAAACCAGCCAGCCGGAAGGGCCGA
GCGCAGAAGTGGTCCTGCAACTTTATCCGCCTCCATCCAGTCTATTAATTGTTGCCGGGAAGCTAGAGTA
AGTAGTTCGCCAGTTAATAGTTTGCGCAACGTTGTTGCCATTGCTACAGGCATCGTGGTGTCACGCTCGT
CGTTTGGTATGGCTTCATTCAGCTCCGGTTCCCAACGATCAAGGCGAGTTACATGATCCCCCATGTTGTG
CAAAAAAGCGGTTAGCTCCTTCGGTCCTCCGATCGTTGTCAGAAGTAAGTTGGCCGCAGTGTTATCACTC
ATGGTTATGGCAGCACTGCATAATTCTCTTACTGTCATGCCATCCGTAAGATGCTTTTCTGTGACTGGTG
AGTACTCAACCAAGTCATTCTGAGAATAGTGTATGCGGCGACCGAGTTGCTCTTGCCCGGCGTCAATACG
GGATAATACCGCGCCACATAGCAGAACTTTAAAAGTGCTCATCATTGGAAAACGTTCTTCGGGGCGAAAA
CTCTCAAGGATCTTACCGCTGTTGAGATCCAGTTCGATGTAACCCACTCGTGCACCCAACTGATCTTCAG
CATCTTTTACTTTCACCAGCGTTTCTGGGTGAGCAAAAACAGGAAGGCAAAATGCCGCAAAAAAGGGAAT
AAGGGCGACACGGAAATGTTGAATACTCATACTCTTCCTTTTTCAATATTATTGAAGCATTTATCAGGGT
TATTGTCTCATGAGCGGATACATATTTGAATGTATTTAGAAAAATAAACAAATAGGGGTTCCGCGCACAT
TTCCCCGAAAAGTGCCACCTGACGTCGACGGATCGGGAGATCTCCCGATCCCCTATGGTGCACTCTCAGT
ACAATCTGCTCTGATGCCGCATAGTTAAGCCAGTATCTGCTCCCTGCTTGTGTGTTGGAGGTCGCTGAGT
AGTGCGCGAGCAAAATTTAAGCTACAACAAGGCAAGGCTTGACCGACAATTGCATGAAGAATCTGCTTAG
GGTTAGGCGTTTTGCGCTGCTTCGCGATGTACGGGCCAGATATACGCGTT
Features (pLannotate 1.2.2; 21 found; start..end, strand, type, name):
      1..380     +  enhancer       CMV enhancer: human cytomegalovirus immediate early enhancer
    381..584     +  promoter       CMV promoter: human cytomegalovirus (CMV) immediate early promoter
    580..613     +  LTR            5' LTR (truncated) (fragment): truncated 5' long terminal repeat (LTR) from HIV-1
    629..647     +  promoter       T7 promoter: promoter for bacteriophage T7 RNA polymerase
    729..3443    +  CDS            CIP2A: CIP2A_HUMAN - Also known as KIAA1524. Experimental evidence at protein level: Swiss-Prot protein existence level 1. Oncoprotein that inhibits PP2A and stabilizes MYC in human malignancies. Promotes anchorage-independent cell growth and tumor formation. From Homo sapiens (Human).
   3516..3557    +  CDS            V5 tag: epitope tag from simian virus 5
   3613..3837    +  polyA_signal   bGH poly(A) signal: bovine growth hormone polyadenylation signal
   3841..3862    +  promoter       SV40 promoter (fragment): SV40 enhancer and early promoter
   3883..4311    +  rep_origin     f1 ori (sequence partly withheld): f1 bacteriophage origin of replication; arrow indicates direction of (+) strand synthesis
   4325..4654    +  promoter       SV40 promoter: SV40 enhancer and early promoter
   4721..5512    +  CDS            neo: KKA2_KLEPN - Also known as kan, nptII. Experimental evidence at protein level: Swiss-Prot protein existence level 1. Resistance to kanamycin, neomycin, paromomycin, ribostamycin, butirosin and gentamicin B. From Klebsiella pneumoniae.
   5538..5696    +  CDS            ble (fragment): BLE_KLEPN - Experimental evidence at protein level: Swiss-Prot protein existence level 1. Binding protein with a strong affinity to the bleomycin family of antibiotics. Binds to CL990; an antimitotic-antibiotic compound. From Klebsiella pneumoniae.
   5691..5812    +  polyA_signal   SV40 poly(A) signal: SV40 polyadenylation signal
   5885..5901    -  protein_bind   lac operator: The lac repressor binds to the lac operator to inhibit transcription in E. coli. This inhibition can be relieved by adding lactose or isopropyl-β-D-thiogalactopyranoside (IPTG). lac repressor encoded by lacI
   5909..5939    -  promoter       lac promoter: promoter for the E. coli lac operon
   5954..5975    -  protein_bind   CAP binding site: CAP binding activates transcription in the presence of cAMP. E. coli catabolite activator protein
   5988..6080    -  CDS            lacI (fragment): lac repressor; lacI; The lac repressor binds to the lac operator to inhibit transcription in E. coli. This inhibition can be relieved by adding lactose or isopropyl-β-D-thiogalactopyranoside (IPTG).
   6263..6851    -  rep_origin     ori: high-copy-number ColE1/pMB1/pBR322/pUC origin of replication
   7022..7882    -  CDS            AmpR: β-lactamase; bla; confers resistance to ampicillin, carbenicillin, and related antibiotics
   7883..7987    -  promoter       AmpR promoter: bla
   8046..8098    -  misc_feature   bom (fragment): basis of mobility region from pBR322
