[The description below was written by a language model from this plasmid's Addgene catalogue record and pLannotate feature annotations shown in this document.]
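Description:
pcDNA3.1/CIP2A(1-905) L533E V5 His is a mammalian expression plasmid built on the pcDNA3.1 backbone for overexpressing a mutant form of the human oncoprotein CIP2A (gene KIAA1524). It is propagated in E. coli through a high-copy ColE1/pUC-type origin with ampicillin selection from the β-lactamase gene. It also carries an f1 origin, which allows production of single-stranded DNA. For selection in mammalian cells, an SV40 enhancer/early promoter drives a neomycin phosphotransferase gene followed by an SV40 polyadenylation signal. The sequenced record is about 8.25 kb.

The payload is the full-length CIP2A coding sequence (residues 1–905), cloned between EcoRI and KpnI sites and carrying a leucine-to-glutamate substitution at position 533. The depositor describes this mutant as defective in CIP2A dimerisation. The catalogue lists T7 as the promoter. However, the feature table shows the CMV immediate-early enhancer and promoter directly upstream, and this is the element expected to drive transcription in mammalian cells. The short T7 promoter between CMV and the insert would additionally permit in vitro transcription. The open reading frame is recorded as fused at its C terminus to a V5 epitope and a His tag. Only the V5 tag is annotated in the feature table, but a polyhistidine tract could lie in the gap before the bovine growth hormone polyadenylation signal that terminates the transcript. Small annotated fragments such as an HIV-1 LTR piece, ble and lacI are probably incidental backbone matches.

The construct is intended for transient or stable overexpression of V5-tagged, dimer-defective CIP2A, for instance as a comparison with the wild-type protein. The associated work concerns the stabilisation of CIP2A through its interaction with the PP2A/B56 tumour suppressor.
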