Addgene plasmid #119288: pcDNA3.1/CIP2A(1-905) L533E V5 His
Purpose: CIP2A L533E V5 overexpression, CIP2A dimer defective mutant
Depositing lab: Jukka Westermarck. Publication: Oncoprotein CIP2A is stabilized via interaction with tumor suppressor PP2A/B56. Wang J, Okkeri J, Pavic K, Wang Z, Kauko O, Halonen T, Sarek G, Ojala PM, Rao Z, Xu W, Westermarck J. EMBO Rep. 2017 Mar;18(3):437-450. doi: 10.15252/embr.201642788. Epub 2017 Feb 7. PubMed 28174209.
Backbone
  Vector backbone: pcDNA3.1
  Backbone size w/o insert (bp): 5523
  Vector type: Mammalian Expression
Growth in bacteria
  Bacterial resistance: Ampicillin, 100 μg/mL
  Growth temperature: 37°C
  Growth strain: DH5alpha
  Copy number: High Copy
Gene/Insert
  Gene/Insert name: KIAA1524
  Species: H. sapiens (human)
  Insert size (bp): 3000
  Mutation: L533E
  Entrez Gene: CIP2A (a.k.a. KIAA1524, NOCIVA, p90)
  Promoter: T7
  Tag / fusion protein: V5 His (C terminal on insert)
  Cloning method: Restriction Enzyme; 5′ cloning site EcoRI (unknown if destroyed); 3′ cloning site KpnI (unknown if destroyed)
  Sequencing primers: 5′ CMV; 3′ BGH
Terms and licenses: Academic/Nonprofit Terms; Industry Terms: Not Available to Industry
Depositor comments: 533 TTG-> GAG mutation
How to cite: pcDNA3.1/CIP2A(1-905) L533E V5 His was a gift from Jukka Westermarck (Addgene plasmid # 119288 ; http://n2t.net/addgene:119288 ; RRID:Addgene_119288)
