>Addgene plasmid #119288 | pcDNA3.1/CIP2A(1-905) L533E V5 His | depositor partial sequence | sequence record 225587 | CIP2A L533E (from amino acid 259 and covering L533E mutation)
TTTTTWATWTTTCTTCATAAACGGTGATGGCACTCTAACTAGAAAGTATTCAGTTGACCTACTGATGGAT
CTCCYTWAGAATCCTAAAATTGCTGATTATCTCACCAGATATGAGCACTTTTCTTCATGTCTTCACCAAG
TATTAGGTCTTCTTAATGGAAAGGATCCTGATTCCTCTTCAAAGGTTTTAGAATTACTTCTTGCCTTCTG
TTCAGTGACTCAGCTGCGCCATATGCTCACTCAGATGATGTTTGAACAGTCTCCACCTGGCAGCGCCACT
CTGGGAAGCCATACTAAATGTTTAGAACCTACTGTGGCTCTACTGCGCTGGTTAAGCCAACCTTTGGACG
GATCAGAAAACTGTTCTGTTTTAGCATTGGAGTTGTTCAAGGAAATATTTGAGGATGTCATAGATGCTGC
TAACTGTTCCTCGGCTGATCGTTTTGTGACCCTTCTGCTGCCTACAATCCTTGATCAACTTCAGTTCACA
GAACAAAATCTAGATGAGGCTTTAACAAGAAAAAAATGTGAAAGGATTGCCAAGGCCATTGAAGTTTTGT
TAACTCTCTGTGGAGATGATACACTAAAAATGCATATTGCAAAAATCTTGACAACTGTCAAGTGTACCAC
TCTTATAGAACAACAATTTACATATGGCAAGATTGACCTGGGATTTGGAACAAAGGTTGCAGATTCTGAA
TTATGCAAACTTGCTGCTGATGTAATTTTGAAAACTCTTGATTTGATTAACAAACTTAAACCATTGGTTC
CTGGTATGGAAGTAAGCTTCTACAAAATACTTCAGGACCCACGTTTGATTACTCCTTTGGCTTTTGCTTT
AACGTCAGATAATAGAGAACAAGTACAGTCTGGACTGAGAATATTAGAGGAGGCTGCTCCACTGCCAGAT
TTTCCTGCTTTAGTACTTGGAGAAAGTATAGCAGCAAACAATGCCTATAGACAACAGGAAACAGAACATA
TACCCAGAAAAATGCCCTGGCATCATCAATCACAGTTTTCCAACATCAATAAGTGTTAACTCTCATTGAA
AGATGTGTCCTGGATTGATATGAGATATAGAGAACTTCAGTCTGGATGGTGGTACGATCGAATTTGTGAT
GTGAGAAATWTCTGAAMTAATGGATGTATWTGAAATGAAACTWTTC
